Addgene plasmid #159499: pAV-U6+27-Linear-2_PolyU(1)_HairpinDistance(0)nts_Tornado-Corn
Purpose: Tests for the impacts 1 uracil in a poly-uracil tract in conjunctiuon with an immediately upstream hairpin have on human polymerase III transcription elongation from a U6 promoter.
Depositing lab: Julius Lucks. Depositing organization: Northwestern University. Publication: RNA Sequence and Structure Determinants of Pol III Transcriptional Termination in Human Cells. Verosloff MS, Corcoran WK, Dolberg TB, Bushhouse DZ, Leonard JN, Lucks JB. J Mol Biol. 2021 Jun 25;433(13):166978. doi: 10.1016/j.jmb.2021.166978. Epub 2021 Apr 1. PubMed 33811918.
Backbone
  Vector backbone: pAV
  Vector type: Mammalian Expression
Growth in bacteria
  Bacterial resistance: Ampicillin, 100 μg/mL
  Growth temperature: 37°C
  Growth strain: DH5alpha
  Copy number: Unknown
Gene/Insert
  Gene/Insert name: Termination Module:Linear-2_PolyU(1)_HairpinDistance(0)nts
  Species: Synthetic
  Promoter: U6-27
  Cloning method: Gibson Cloning
  Sequencing primers: 5′ F_U6. MV.o87:GAAAGTAATAATTTCTTGGGTAGTTTG; 3′ MV.O12:gcaataaacaagttactagtcc
Terms and licenses: Academic/Nonprofit Terms; Industry Terms: Not Available to Industry
How to cite: pAV-U6+27-Linear-2_PolyU(1)_HairpinDistance(0)nts_Tornado-Corn was a gift from Julius Lucks (Addgene plasmid # 159499 ; http://n2t.net/addgene:159499 ; RRID:Addgene_159499)
