[The description below was written by a language model from this plasmid's Addgene catalogue record and pLannotate feature annotations shown in this document.]
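Description:
pAV-U6+27-Linear-2_PolyU(1)_HairpinDistance(0)nts_Tornado-Corn is a mammalian expression plasmid on the pAV backbone, built to probe how RNA sequence and structure affect termination by human RNA polymerase III. It is propagated in E. coli through a high-copy ColE1/pUC-type origin with ampicillin selection (AmpR under its own bla promoter), and it also carries an f1 phage origin. Partial AAV2 inverted terminal repeats flank the mammalian portion, a legacy of the AAV-derived backbone. The record gives no indication that the plasmid is meant for viral packaging.

The payload is a Pol III transcription unit driven by the human U6 promoter in its U6+27 form. Immediately downstream sits a synthetic "termination module" inserted by Gibson assembly. In this variant, a tract containing a single uracil is placed directly after a hairpin, with zero nucleotides between them. Beyond the module lies the Tornado-Corn reporter. Here the annotation detects a twister ribozyme fragment and a tRNA-like scaffold, consistent with the Tornado design in which flanking self-cleaving ribozymes allow the transcript to be circularised in cells. The Corn fluorogenic aptamer named in the title is not separately annotated. Because the reporter lies downstream of the test element, its signal should reflect how much polymerase reads through rather than terminating, which fits the stated aim of measuring effects on elongation.

On the opposite strand, an SV40 enhancer/early promoter drives a Tn5-derived NeoR/KanR gene, which could allow G418 selection. It is followed by a ble fragment, the SV40 small t intron and a poly(A) signal. The two sequence records differ in length (6,452 versus 6,269 nt), mainly around one ITR and adjacent lac remnants, but they agree on the functional elements.
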