Features (pLannotate 1.2.2; 22 found; start..end, strand, type, name):
    710..1033    -  CDS            tnpA (fragment): TN5P_ECOLX - Also known as tnp. Experimental evidence at protein level: Swiss-Prot protein existence level 1. Mediates transposition of transposon Tn5 by a 'cut and paste' mechanism. First, the monomeric transposase binds the 19 bp inverted DNA repeats flanking the transposon. Then, dimerization of the DNA- bound transposase creates a synaptic DNA complex. After nicking of the first DNA strand, excision of the transposon proceeds through a series of intermediates. The transposase then mediates the insertion of the transposon at a new site by strand transfer. The activity of the wild- type tran
   1035..1364    -  promoter       SV40 promoter: SV40 enhancer and early promoter
   1397..1637    +  promoter       U6 promoter: RNA polymerase III promoter for human U6 snRNA
   1715..1781    +  ncRNA          twister-P3 (fragment): Accession: RF03154 - type-P3 twister ribozyme
   1788..1899    +  ncRNA          tRNA: Accession: RF00005 - tRNA
   2013..2033    +  misc_feature   MCS (fragment): pUC18/19 multiple cloning site
   2091..2212    +  polyA_signal   SV40 poly(A) signal: SV40 polyadenylation signal
   2261..2390    +  repeat_region  AAV2 ITR (fragment): inverted terminal repeat of adeno-associated virus serotype 2 inverted
   2412..2475    +  CDS            lacZα (fragment): LacZα fragment of β-galactosidase; lacZ fragment
   2483..2509    -  rep_origin     M13 ori (fragment): M13 bacteriophage origin of replication; arrow indicates direction of (+) strand synthesis
   2505..2949    -  rep_origin     f1 ori (sequence partly withheld): f1 bacteriophage origin of replication; arrow indicates direction of (+) strand synthesis
   2976..3080    +  promoter       AmpR promoter: bla
   3081..3941    +  CDS            AmpR: β-lactamase; bla; confers resistance to ampicillin, carbenicillin, and related antibiotics
   4112..4700    +  rep_origin     ori: high-copy-number ColE1/pMB1/pBR322/pUC origin of replication
   4883..4936    +  CDS            lacI (fragment): lac repressor; lacI; The lac repressor binds to the lac operator to inhibit transcription in E. coli. This inhibition can be relieved by adding lactose or isopropyl-β-D-thiogalactopyranoside (IPTG).
   4943..5052    +  repeat_region  AAV2 ITR (fragment): inverted terminal repeat of adeno-associated virus serotype 2 inverted
   5143..5277    -  polyA_signal   SV40 poly(A) signal: SV40 polyadenylation signal
   5300..5383    -  CDS            large T antigen (fragment): large T antigen from SV40 (simian virus 40)
   5702..5722    -  CDS            SV40 NLS: nuclear localization signal of SV40 (simian virus 40) large T antigen
   5852..5917    -  intron         small t intron: SV40 (simian virus 40) small t antigen intron
   5970..6317    -  CDS            ble (fragment): BLE_KLEPN - Experimental evidence at protein level: Swiss-Prot protein existence level 1. Binding protein with a strong affinity to the bleomycin family of antibiotics. Binds to CL990; an antimitotic-antibiotic compound. From Klebsiella pneumoniae.
   6338..678     -  CDS            NeoR/KanR (across the origin): aminoglycoside phosphotransferase from Tn5; aph(3')-II (or nptII); confers resistance to neomycin, kanamycin, and G418 (Geneticin®)
>Addgene plasmid #159499 | pAV-U6+27-Linear-2_PolyU(1)_HairpinDistance(0)nts_Tornado-Corn | addgene full sequence | sequence record 308326 | Full Sequence
TCACGGGTAGCCAACGCTATGTCCTGATAGCGGTCCGCCACACCCAGCCGGCCACAGTCGATGAATCCAG
AAAAGCGGCCATTTTCCACCATGATATTCGGCAAGCAGGCATCGCCATGGGTCACGACGAGATCCTCGCC
GTCGGGCATGCGCGCCTTGAGCCTGGCGAACAGTTCGGCTGGCGCGAGCCCCTGATGCTCTTGTCCAGAT
CATCCTGATCGACAAGACCGGCTTCCATCCGAGTACGTGCTCGCTCGATGCGATGTTCGCTTGGTGGTCG
AATGGGCAGGTAGCCGGATCAAGCGTATGCAGCCGCCGCATTGCATCAGCCATGATGGATACTTTCTCGG
CAGGAGCAAGGTGAGATGACAGGAGATCCTGCCCCGGCACTTCGCCCAATAGCAGCCAGTCCCTTCCCGC
TTCAGTGACAACGTCGAGCACAGCTGCGCAAGGAACGCCCGTCGTGGCCAGCCACGATAGCCGCGCTGCC
TCGTCCTGCAGTTCATTCAGGGCACCGGACAGGTCGGTCTTGACAAAAAGAACCGGGCGCCCCTGCGCTG
ACAGCCGGAACACGGCGGCATCAGAGCAGCCGATTGTCTGTTGTGCCCAGTCATAGCCGAATAGCCTCTC
CACCCAAGCGGCCGGAGAACCTGCGTGCAATCCATCTTGTTCAATCATGCGAAACGATCCTCATCCTGTC
TCTTGATCAGATCTTGATCCCCTGCGCCATCAGATCCTTGGCGGCAAGAAAGCCATCCAGTTTACTTTGC
AGGGCTTCCCAACCTTACCAGAGGGCGCCCCAGCTGGCAATTCCGGTTCGCTTGCTGTCCATAAAACCGC
CCAGTCTAGCTATCGGCATGTAAGCCCACTGCAAGCTACCTGCTTTCTCTTTGCGCTTGCGTTTTCCCTT
GTCCAGATAGCCCAGTAGCTGACATTCATCCGGGGTCAGCACCGTTTCTGCGGACTGGCTTTCTACGTGT
TCCGCTTCCTTTAGCAGCCCTTGCGCCCTGAGTGCTTGCGGCAGCGTGAAGCTTTTTGCAAAAGCCTAGG
CCTCCAAAAAAGCCTCCTCACTACTTCTGGAATAGCTCAGAGGCCGAGGCGGCCTCGGCCTCTGCATAAA
TAAAAAAAATTAGTCAGCCATGGGGCGGAGAATGGGCGGAACTGGGCGGAGTTAGGGGCGGGATGGGCGG
AGTTAGGGGCGGGACTATGGTTGCTGACTAATTGAGATGCATGCTTTGCATACTTCTGCCTGCTGGGGAG
CCTGGGGACTTTCCACACCTGGTTGCTGACTAATTGAGATGCATGCTTTGCATACTTCTGCCTGCTGGGG
AGCCTGGGGACTTTCCACACCCTAACTGACACACATTCCACAGCCGGATCCAAGGTCGGGCAGGAAGAGG
GCCTATTTCCCATGATTCCTTCATATTTGCATATACGATACAAGGCTGTTAGAGAGATAATTAGAATTAA
TTTGACTGTAAACACAAAGATATTAGTACAAAATACGTGACGTAGAAAGTAATAATTTCTTGGGTAGTTT
GCAGTTTTAAAATTATGTTTTAAAATGGACTATCATATGCTTACCGTAACTTGAAAGTATTTCGATTTCT
TGGCTTTATATATCTTGTGGAAAGGACGAAACACCGTGCTCGCTTCGGCAGCACATATACTAGTGATTGA
TGGGTTGCGGCTTTCTGCTGCAATCTCGACGGCCATCAGTCGCCGGTCCCAAGCCCGGATAAAATGGGAG
GGGGCGGGAAACCGCCTAACCATGCCGACTGATGGCAGGCCCGGATAGCTCAGTCGGTAGAGCAGCGGCC
GCGCGATTCGAGGAAGGAGGTCTGAGGAGGTCACTGAATCGCGCGGCCGCGGGTCCAGGGTTCAAGTCCC
TGTTCGGGCCTGCCATCAGTCGGCGTGGACTGTAGAACACTGCCAATGCCGGTCCCAAGCCCGGATAAAA
GTGGAGGGTACAGTCCACGCTCTAGAGCGGACTTCGGTCCGCTTTTTACTAGGACCTGCAGGCATGCAAG
CTTGACGTCGGTTACCGATATCCATATGGCGGCCGCATCGATCTCGAGCCGCGGACTAGTAACTTGTTTA
TTGCAGCTTATAATGGTTACAAATAAAGCAATAGCATCACAAATTTCACAAATAAAGCATTTTTTTCACT
GCATTCTAGTTGTGGTTTGTCCAAACTCATCAATGTATCTTATCATGTCTTACGTAGATAAGTAGCATGG
CGGGTTAATCATTAACTACAAGGAACCCCTAGTGATGGAGTTGGCCACTCCCTCTCTGCGCGCTCGCTCG
CTCACTGAGGCCGGGCGACCAAAGGTCGCCCGACGCCCGGGCTTTGCCCGGGCGGCCTCAGTGAGCGAGC
GAGCGCGCAGAGAGGGAGTGGCCAAAGATCTCTGGCGTAATAGCGAAGAGGCCCGCACCGATCGCCCTTC
CCAACAGTTGCGCAGCCTGAATGGCTAATGGGAAATTGTAAACGTTAATATTTTGTTAATATTTTGTTAA
AATTCGCGTTAAATTTTTGTTAAATCAGCTCATTTTTTAACCAATAGGCCGAAATCGGCAAAATCCCTTA
TAAATCAAAAGAATAGACCGAGATAGGGT
[37 nt withheld, positions 2620-2656]
AAAGAACGTGGACTCCAACGTCAAAGG
[49 nt withheld, positions 2684-2732]
T
[57 nt withheld, positions 2734-2790]
TG
[32 nt withheld, positions 2793-2824]
G
[124 nt withheld, positions 2826-2949]
CAGGTGGCACTTTTCGGGGAAATGTGCGCGGAACCCCTATTTGTTTATTTTTCTAAATACATTCAAATAT
GTATCCGCTCATGAGACAATAACCCTGATAAATGCTTCAATAATATTGAAAAAGGAAGAGTATGAGTATT
CAACATTTCCGTGTCGCCCTTATTCCCTTTTTTGCGGCATTTTGCCTTCCTGTTTTTGCTCACCCAGAAA
CGCTGGTGAAAGTAAAAGATGCTGAAGATCAGTTGGGTGCACGAGTGGGTTACATCGAACTGGATCTCAA
CAGCGGTAAGATCCTTGAGAGTTTTCGCCCCGAAGAACGTTTTCCAATGATGAGCACTTTTAAAGTTCTG
CTATGTGGCGCGGTATTATCCCGTATTGACGCCGGGCAAGAGCAACTCGGTCGCCGCATACACTATTCTC
AGAATGACTTGGTTGAGTACTCACCAGTCACAGAAAAGCATCTTACGGATGGCATGACAGTAAGAGAATT
ATGCAGTGCTGCCATAACCATGAGTGATAACACTGCGGCCAACTTACTTCTGACAACGATCGGAGGACCG
AAGGAGCTAACCGCTTTTTTGCACAACATGGGGGATCATGTAACTCGCCTTGATCGTTGGGAACCGGAGC
TGAATGAAGCCATACCAAACGACGAGCGTGACACCACGATGCCTGTAGCAATGGCAACAACGTTGCGCAA
ACTATTAACTGGCGAACTACTTACTCTAGCTTCCCGGCAACAATTAATAGACTGGATGGAGGCGGATAAA
GTTGCAGGACCACTTCTGCGCTCGGCCCTTCCGGCTGGCTGGTTTATTGCTGATAAATCTGGAGCCGGTG
AGCGTGGGTCTCGCGGTATCATTGCAGCACTGGGGCCAGATGGTAAGCCCTCCCGTATCGTAGTTATCTA
CACGACGGGGAGTCAGGCAACTATGGATGAACGAAATAGACAGATCGCTGAGATAGGTGCCTCACTGATT
AAGCATTGGTAACTGTCAGACCAAGTTTACTCATATATACTTTAGATTGATTTAAAACTTCATTTTTAAT
TTAAAAGGATCTAGGTGAAGATCCTTTTTGATAATCTCATGACCAAAATCCCTTAACGTGAGTTTTCGTT
CCACTGAGCGTCAGACCCCGTAGAAAAGATCAAAGGATCTTCTTGAGATCCTTTTTTTCTGCGCGTAATC
TGCTGCTTGCAAACAAAAAAACCACCGCTACCAGCGGTGGTTTGTTTGCCGGATCAAGAGCTACCAACTC
TTTTTCCGAAGGTAACTGGCTTCAGCAGAGCGCAGATACCAAATACTGTCCTTCTAGTGTAGCCGTAGTT
AGGCCACCACTTCAAGAACTCTGTAGCACCGCCTACATACCTCGCTCTGCTAATCCTGTTACCAGTGGCT
GCTGCCAGTGGCGATAAGTCGTGTCTTACCGGGTTGGACTCAAGACGATAGTTACCGGATAAGGCGCAGC
GGTCGGGCTGAACGGGGGGTTCGTGCAACACAGCCAGCTTGGAGCGAACGACCTACACCGAACTGAGATA
CCTACAGCGTGAGCATTGAGAAAGCGCCACGCTTCCCGAAGGGAGAAAGGCGGACAGGTATCCGGTAAGC
GGCAGGGTCGGAACAGGAGAGCGCACGAGGGAGCTTCCAGGGGGAAACGCCTGGTATCTTTATAGTCCTG
TCGGGTTTCGCCACCTCTGACTTGAGCGTCGATTTTTGTGATGCTCGTCAGGGGGGCGGAGCCTATGGAA
AAACGCCAGCAACGCGGCCTTTTTACGGTTCCTGGCCTTTTGCTGGCCTTTTGCTCACATGTTCTTTCCT
GCGTTATCCCCTGATTCTGTGGATAACCGTATTACCGCCTTTGAGTGAGCTGATACCGCTCGCCGCAGCC
GAACGACCGAGCGCAGCGAGTCAGTGAGCGAGGAAGCGGAAGAGCGCCCAATACGCAAACCGCCTCTCCC
CGCGCGTTGGCCGATTCATTAATGCAGAGATCTTTGGCCACTCCCTCTCTGCGCGCTCGCTCGCTCACTG
AGGCCGGGCGACCAAAGGTCGCCCGACGCCCGGGCTTTGCCCGGGCGGCCTCAGTGAGCGAGCGAGCGCG
CAGAGAGGGAGTGGCCAACTCCATCACTAGGGGTTCCTGGAGGGGTGGAGTCGTGACGTGAATTACGTCA
TAGGGTTAGGGAGGTCCTGGATCGATCCAGACATGATAAGATACATTGATGAGTTTGGACAAACCACAAC
TAGAATGCAGTGAAAAAAATGCTTTATTTGTGAAATTTGTGATGCTATTGCTTTATTTGTAACCATTATA
AGCTGCAATAAACAAGTTAACAACAACAATTGCATTCATTTTATGTTTCAGGTTCAGGGGGAGGTGTGGG
AGGTTTTTTAAAGCAAGTAAAACCTCTACAAATGTGGTATGGCTGATTATGATCTCTAGTCAAGGCACTA
TACATCAAATATTCCTTATTAACCCCTTTACAAATTAAAAAGCTAAAGGTACACAATTTTTGAGCATAGT
TATTAATAGCAGACACTCTATGCCTGTGTGGAGTAAGAAAAAACAGTATGTTATGATTATAACTGTTATG
CCTACTTATAAAGGTTACAGAATATTTTTCCATAATTTTCTTGTATAGCAGTGCAGCTTTTTCCTTTGTG
GTGTAAATAGCAAAGCAAGCAAGAGTTCTATTACTAAACACAGCATGACTCAAAAAACTTAGCAATTCTG
AAGGAAAGTCCTTGGGGTCTTCTACCTTTCTCTTCTTTTTTGGAGGAGTAGAATGTTGAGAGTCAGCAGT
AGCCTCATCATCACTAGATGGCATTTCTTCTGAGCAAAACAGGTTTTCCTCATTAAAGGCATTCCACCAC
TGCTCCCATTCATCAGTTCCATAGGTTGGAATCTAAAATACACAAACAATTAGAATCAGTAGTTTAACAC
ATTATACACTTAAAAATTTTATATTTACCTTAGAGCTTTAAATCTCTGTAGGTAGTTTGTCCAATTATGT
CACACCACAGAAGTAAGGTTCCTTCACAAAGATCCGGGACCAAAGCGGCCATCGTGCCTCCCCACTCCTG
CAGTTCGGGGGCATGGATGCGCGGATAGCCGCTGCTGGTTTCCTGGATGCCGACGGATTTGCACTGCCGG
TAGAACTCCGCGAGGTCGTCCAGCCTCAGGCAGCAGCTGAACCAACTCGCGAGGGGATCGAGCCCGGGGT
GGGCGAAGAACTCCAGCATGAGATCCCCGCGCTGGAGGATCATCCAGCCGGCGTCCCGGAAAACGATTCC
GAAGCCCAACCTTTCATAGAAGGCGGCGGTGGAATCGAAATCTCGTGATGGCAGGTTGGGCGTCGCTTGG
TCGGTCATTTCGAACCCCAGAGTCCCGCTCAGAAGAACTCGTCAAGAAGGCGATAGAAGGCGATGCGCTG
CGAATCGGGAGCGGCGATACCGTAAAGCACGAGGAAGCGGTCAGCCCATTCGCCGCCAAGCTCTTCAGCA
ATA
