Features (pLannotate 1.2.2; 21 found; start..end, strand, type, name):
    211..277     +  ncRNA          twister-P3 (fragment): Accession: RF03154 - type-P3 twister ribozyme
    284..395     +  ncRNA          tRNA: Accession: RF00005 - tRNA
    509..529     +  misc_feature   MCS (fragment): pUC18/19 multiple cloning site
    587..708     +  polyA_signal   SV40 poly(A) signal: SV40 polyadenylation signal
    757..886     +  repeat_region  AAV2 ITR (fragment): inverted terminal repeat of adeno-associated virus serotype 2 inverted
    909..976     +  CDS            lacZα (fragment): LacZα fragment of β-galactosidase; lacZ fragment
   1007..1435    -  rep_origin     f1 ori (sequence partly withheld): f1 bacteriophage origin of replication; arrow indicates direction of (+) strand synthesis
   1462..1566    +  promoter       AmpR promoter: bla
   1567..2427    +  CDS            AmpR: β-lactamase; bla; confers resistance to ampicillin, carbenicillin, and related antibiotics
   2598..3186    +  rep_origin     ori: high-copy-number ColE1/pMB1/pBR322/pUC origin of replication
   3351..3399    -  repeat_region  AAV2 ITR (fragment): inverted terminal repeat of adeno-associated virus serotype 2 inverted
   3455..3589    -  polyA_signal   SV40 poly(A) signal: SV40 polyadenylation signal
   3612..3695    -  CDS            large T antigen (fragment): large T antigen from SV40 (simian virus 40)
   4014..4034    -  CDS            SV40 NLS: nuclear localization signal of SV40 (simian virus 40) large T antigen
   4164..4229    -  intron         small t intron: SV40 (simian virus 40) small t antigen intron
   4231..4305    -  CDS            small t antigen (fragment): SV40 (simian virus 40) small t antigen
   4308..4628    -  CDS            ble (fragment): BLE_KLEPN - Experimental evidence at protein level: Swiss-Prot protein existence level 1. Binding protein with a strong affinity to the bleomycin family of antibiotics. Binds to CL990; an antimitotic-antibiotic compound. From Klebsiella pneumoniae.
   4649..5443    -  CDS            NeoR/KanR: aminoglycoside phosphotransferase from Tn5; aph(3')-II (or nptII); confers resistance to neomycin, kanamycin, and G418 (Geneticin®)
   5475..5798    -  CDS            tnpA (fragment): TN5P_ECOLX - Also known as tnp. Experimental evidence at protein level: Swiss-Prot protein existence level 1. Mediates transposition of transposon Tn5 by a 'cut and paste' mechanism. First, the monomeric transposase binds the 19 bp inverted DNA repeats flanking the transposon. Then, dimerization of the DNA- bound transposase creates a synaptic DNA complex. After nicking of the first DNA strand, excision of the transposon proceeds through a series of intermediates. The transposase then mediates the insertion of the transposon at a new site by strand transfer. The activity of the wild- type tran
   5800..6129    -  promoter       SV40 promoter: SV40 enhancer and early promoter
   6162..133     +  promoter       U6 promoter (across the origin): RNA polymerase III promoter for human U6 snRNA
>Addgene plasmid #159499 | pAV-U6+27-Linear-2_PolyU(1)_HairpinDistance(0)nts_Tornado-Corn | addgene full sequence | sequence record 311745 | Addgene NGS Result
ACGTGACGTAGAAAGTAATAATTTCTTGGGTAGTTTGCAGTTTTAAAATTATGTTTTAAAATGGACTATC
ATATGCTTACCGTAACTTGAAAGTATTTCGATTTCTTGGCTTTATATATCTTGTGGAAAGGACGAAACAC
CGTGCTCGCTTCGGCAGCACATATACTAGTGATTGATGGGTTGCGGCTTTCTGCTGCAATCTCGACGGCC
ATCAGTCGCCGGTCCCAAGCCCGGATAAAATGGGAGGGGGCGGGAAACCGCCTAACCATGCCGACTGATG
GCAGGCCCGGATAGCTCAGTCGGTAGAGCAGCGGCCGCGCGATTCGAGGAAGGAGGTCTGAGGAGGTCAC
TGAATCGCGCGGCCGCGGGTCCAGGGTTCAAGTCCCTGTTCGGGCCTGCCATCAGTCGGCGTGGACTGTA
GAACACTGCCAATGCCGGTCCCAAGCCCGGATAAAAGTGGAGGGTACAGTCCACGCTCTAGAGCGGACTT
CGGTCCGCTTTTTACTAGGACCTGCAGGCATGCAAGCTTGACGTCGGTTACCGATATCCATATGGCGGCC
GCATCGATCTCGAGCCGCGGACTAGTAACTTGTTTATTGCAGCTTATAATGGTTACAAATAAAGCAATAG
CATCACAAATTTCACAAATAAAGCATTTTTTTCACTGCATTCTAGTTGTGGTTTGTCCAAACTCATCAAT
GTATCTTATCATGTCTTACGTAGATAAGTAGCATGGCGGGTTAATCATTAACTACAAGGAACCCCTAGTG
ATGGAGTTGGCCACTCCCTCTCTGCGCGCTCGCTCGCTCACTGAGGCCGGGCGACCAAAGGTCGCCCGAC
GCCCGGGCTTTGCCCGGGCGGCCTCAGTGAGCGAGCGAGCGCGCAGAGAGGGACAGATCTGCAGATCTGC
TGGCGTAATAGCGAAGAGGCCCGCACCGATCGCCCTTCCCAACAGTTGCGCAGCCTGAATGGCGAATGGA
AATTGTAAGCGTTAATATTTTGTTAAAATTCGCGTTAAATTTTTGTTAAATCAGCTCATTTTTTAACCAA
TAGGCCGAAATCGGCAAAATCCCTTATAAATCAAAAGAATAGACCGAGATAGGGT
[37 nt withheld, positions 1106-1142]
AAAGAACGTGGACTCCAACGTCAAAGG
[49 nt withheld, positions 1170-1218]
T
[91 nt withheld, positions 1220-1310]
G
[124 nt withheld, positions 1312-1435]
CAGGTGGCACTTTTCGGGGAAATGTGCGCGGAACCCCTATTTGTTTATTTTTCTAAATACATTCAAATAT
GTATCCGCTCATGAGACAATAACCCTGATAAATGCTTCAATAATATTGAAAAAGGAAGAGTATGAGTATT
CAACATTTCCGTGTCGCCCTTATTCCCTTTTTTGCGGCATTTTGCCTTCCTGTTTTTGCTCACCCAGAAA
CGCTGGTGAAAGTAAAAGATGCTGAAGATCAGTTGGGTGCACGAGTGGGTTACATCGAACTGGATCTCAA
CAGCGGTAAGATCCTTGAGAGTTTTCGCCCCGAAGAACGTTTTCCAATGATGAGCACTTTTAAAGTTCTG
CTATGTGGCGCGGTATTATCCCGTATTGACGCCGGGCAAGAGCAACTCGGTCGCCGCATACACTATTCTC
AGAATGACTTGGTTGAGTACTCACCAGTCACAGAAAAGCATCTTACGGATGGCATGACAGTAAGAGAATT
ATGCAGTGCTGCCATAACCATGAGTGATAACACTGCGGCCAACTTACTTCTGACAACGATCGGAGGACCG
AAGGAGCTAACCGCTTTTTTGCACAACATGGGGGATCATGTAACTCGCCTTGATCGTTGGGAACCGGAGC
TGAATGAAGCCATACCAAACGACGAGCGTGACACCACGATGCCTGTAGCAATGGCAACAACGTTGCGCAA
ACTATTAACTGGCGAACTACTTACTCTAGCTTCCCGGCAACAATTAATAGACTGGATGGAGGCGGATAAA
GTTGCAGGACCACTTCTGCGCTCGGCCCTTCCGGCTGGCTGGTTTATTGCTGATAAATCTGGAGCCGGTG
AGCGTGGGTCTCGCGGTATCATTGCAGCACTGGGGCCAGATGGTAAGCCCTCCCGTATCGTAGTTATCTA
CACGACGGGGAGTCAGGCAACTATGGATGAACGAAATAGACAGATCGCTGAGATAGGTGCCTCACTGATT
AAGCATTGGTAACTGTCAGACCAAGTTTACTCATATATACTTTAGATTGATTTAAAACTTCATTTTTAAT
TTAAAAGGATCTAGGTGAAGATCCTTTTTGATAATCTCATGACCAAAATCCCTTAACGTGAGTTTTCGTT
CCACTGAGCGTCAGACCCCGTAGAAAAGATCAAAGGATCTTCTTGAGATCCTTTTTTTCTGCGCGTAATC
TGCTGCTTGCAAACAAAAAAACCACCGCTACCAGCGGTGGTTTGTTTGCCGGATCAAGAGCTACCAACTC
TTTTTCCGAAGGTAACTGGCTTCAGCAGAGCGCAGATACCAAATACTGTTCTTCTAGTGTAGCCGTAGTT
AGGCCACCACTTCAAGAACTCTGTAGCACCGCCTACATACCTCGCTCTGCTAATCCTGTTACCAGTGGCT
GCTGCCAGTGGCGATAAGTCGTGTCTTACCGGGTTGGACTCAAGACGATAGTTACCGGATAAGGCGCAGC
GGTCGGGCTGAACGGGGGGTTCGTGCACACAGCCCAGCTTGGAGCGAACGACCTACACCGAACTGAGATA
CCTACAGCGTGAGCTATGAGAAAGCGCCACGCTTCCCGAAGGGAGAAAGGCGGACAGGTATCCGGTAAGC
GGCAGGGTCGGAACAGGAGAGCGCACGAGGGAGCTTCCAGGGGGAAACGCCTGGTATCTTTATAGTCCTG
TCGGGTTTCGCCACCTCTGACTTGAGCGTCGATTTTTGTGATGCTCGTCAGGGGGGCGGAGCCTATGGAA
AAACGCCAGCAACGCGGCCTTTTTACGGTTCCTGGCCTTTTGCTGGCCTTTTGCTCACATGTTCTTTCCT
GCGTTATCCCCTGATTCTGTGGATAACCGTATTACCGCCTTTGAGTGAGCTGATACCGCTCGCCGCAGCC
GAACGACCGAGCGCAGCGAGTCAGTGAGCGAGCGCGCAGAGAGGGAGTGGCCAACTCCATCACTAGGGGT
TCCTGGAGGGGTGGAGTCGTGACGTGAATTACGTCATAGGGTTAGGGAGGTCCTGGATCGATCCAGACAT
GATAAGATACATTGATGAGTTTGGACAAACCACAACTAGAATGCAGTGAAAAAAATGCTTTATTTGTGAA
ATTTGTGATGCTATTGCTTTATTTGTAACCATTATAAGCTGCAATAAACAAGTTAACAACAACAATTGCA
TTCATTTTATGTTTCAGGTTCAGGGGGAGGTGTGGGAGGTTTTTTAAAGCAAGTAAAACCTCTACAAATG
TGGTATGGCTGATTATGATCTCTAGTCAAGGCACTATACATCAAATATTCCTTATTAACCCCTTTACAAA
TTAAAAAGCTAAAGGTACACAATTTTTGAGCATAGTTATTAATAGCAGACACTCTATGCCTGTGTGGAGT
AAGAAAAAACAGTATGTTATGATTATAACTGTTATGCCTACTTATAAAGGTTACAGAATATTTTTCCATA
ATTTTCTTGTATAGCAGTGCAGCTTTTTCCTTTGTGGTGTAAATAGCAAAGCAAGCAAGAGTTCTATTAC
TAAACACAGCATGACTCAAAAAACTTAGCAATTCTGAAGGAAAGTCCTTGGGGTCTTCTACCTTTCTCTT
CTTTTTTGGAGGAGTAGAATGTTGAGAGTCAGCAGTAGCCTCATCATCACTAGATGGCATTTCTTCTGAG
CAAAACAGGTTTTCCTCATTAAAGGCATTCCACCACTGCTCCCATTCATCAGTTCCATAGGTTGGAATCT
AAAATACACAAACAATTAGAATCAGTAGTTTAACACATTATACACTTAAAAATTTTATATTTACCTTAGA
GCTTTAAATCTCTGTAGGTAGTTTGTCCAATTATGTCACACCACAGAAGTAAGGTTCCTTCACAAAGATC
CGGACCAAAGCGGCCATCGTGCCTCCCCACTCCTGCAGTTCGGGGGCATGGATGCGCGGATAGCCGCTGC
TGGTTTCCTGGATGCCGACGGATTTGCACTGCCGGTAGAACTCCGCGAGGTCGTCCAGCCTCAGGCAGCA
GCTGAACCAACTCGCGAGGGGATCGAGCCCGGGGTGGGCGAAGAACTCCAGCATGAGATCCCCGCGCTGG
AGGATCATCCAGCCGGCGTCCCGGAAAACGATTCCGAAGCCCAACCTTTCATAGAAGGCGGCGGTGGAAT
CGAAATCTCGTGATGGCAGGTTGGGCGTCGCTTGGTCGGTCATTTCGAACCCCAGAGTCCCGCTCAGAAG
AACTCGTCAAGAAGGCGATAGAAGGCGATGCGCTGCGAATCGGGAGCGGCGATACCGTAAAGCACGAGGA
AGCGGTCAGCCCATTCGCCGCCAAGCTCTTCAGCAATATCACGGGTAGCCAACGCTATGTCCTGATAGCG
GTCCGCCACACCCAGCCGGCCACAGTCGATGAATCCAGAAAAGCGGCCATTTTCCACCATGATATTCGGC
AAGCAGGCATCGCCATGGGTCACGACGAGATCCTCGTCGTCGGGCATGCGCGCCTTGAGCCTGGCGAACA
GTTCGGCTGGCGCGAGCCCCTGATGCTCTTCGTCCAGATCATCCTGATCGACAAGACCGGCTTCCATCCG
AGTACGTGCTCGCTCGATGCGATGTTTCGCTTGGTGGTCGAATGGGCAGGTAGCCGGATCAAGCGTATGC
AGCCGCCGCATTGCATCAGCCATGATGGATACTTTCTCGGCAGGAGCAAGGTGAGATGACAGGAGATCCT
GCCCCGGCACTTCGCCCAATAGCAGCCAGTCCCTTCCCGCTTCAGTGACAACGTCGAGCACAGCTGCGCA
AGGAACGCCCGTCGTGGCCAGCCACGATAGCCGCGCTGCCTCGTCCTGCAGTTCATTCAGGGCACCGGAC
AGGTCGGTCTTGACAAAAAGAACCGGGCGCCCCTGCGCTGACAGCCGGAACACGGCGGCATCAGAGCAGC
CGATTGTCTGTTGTGCCCAGTCATAGCCGAATAGCCTCTCCACCCAAGCGGCCGGAGAACCTGCGTGCAA
TCCATCTTGTTCAATCATGCGAAACGATCCTCATCCTGTCTCTTGATCAGATCTTGATCCCCTGCGCCAT
CAGATCCTTGGCGGCAAGAAAGCCATCCAGTTTACTTTGCAGGGCTTCCCAACCTTACCAGAGGGCGCCC
CAGCTGGCAATTCCGGTTCGCTTGCTGTCCATAAAACCGCCCAGTCTAGCTATCGCCATGTAAGCCCACT
GCAAGCTACCTGCTTTCTCTTTGCGCTTGCGTTTTCCCTTGTCCAGATAGCCCAGTAGCTGACATTCATC
CGGGGTCAGCACCGTTTCTGCGGACTGGCTTTCTACGTGTTCCGCTTCCTTTAGCAGCCCTTGCGCCCTG
AGTGCTTGCGGCAGCGTGAAGCTTTTTGCAAAAGCCTAGGCCTCCAAAAAAGCCTCCTCACTACTTCTGG
AATAGCTCAGAGGCCGAGGCGGCCTCGGCCTCTGCATAAATAAAAAAAATTAGTCAGCCATGGGGCGGAG
AATGGGCGGAACTGGGCGGAGTTAGGGGCGGGATGGGCGGAGTTAGGGGCGGGACTATGGTTGCTGACTA
ATTGAGATGCATGCTTTGCATACTTCTGCCTGCTGGGGAGCCTGGGGACTTTCCACACCTGGTTGCTGAC
TAATTGAGATGCATGCTTTGCATACTTCTGCCTGCTGGGGAGCCTGGGGACTTTCCACACCCTAACTGAC
ACACATTCCACAGCCGGATCCAAGGTCGGGCAGGAAGAGGGCCTATTTCCCATGATTCCTTCATATTTGC
ATATACGATACAAGGCTGTTAGAGAGATAATTAGAATTAATTTGACTGTAAACACAAAGATATTAGTACA
AAAT
