>Addgene plasmid #159499 | pAV-U6+27-Linear-2_PolyU(1)_HairpinDistance(0)nts_Tornado-Corn | depositor partial sequence | sequence record 308327 | 27-Termination_Module
GTGCTCGCTTCGGCAGCACATATACTAGTGATTGATGGGTTGCGGCTTTCTGCTGCAATCT
