>Addgene plasmid #159499 | pAV-U6+27-Linear-2_PolyU(1)_HairpinDistance(0)nts_Tornado-Corn | depositor partial sequence | sequence record 308328 | Tornado-Corn
GGCCATCAGTCGCCGGTCCCAAGCCCGGATAAAATGGGAGGGGGCGGGAAACCGCCTAACCATGCCGACT
GATGGCAGGCCCGGATAGCTCAGTCGGTAGAGCAGCGGCCGCGCGATTCGAGGAAGGAGGTCTGAGGAGG
TCACTGAATCGCGCGGCCGCGGGTCCAGGGTTCAAGTCCCTGTTCGGGCCTGCCATCAGTCGGCGTGGAC
TGTAGAACACTGCCAATGCCGGTCCCAAGCCCGGATAAAAGTGGAGGGTACAGTCCACGCTCTAGAGCGG
ACTTCGGTCCGCTTTT
